Addgene plasmid #89771: pAAV-IRES-hrGFP-mWnt3a
Purpose: Expresses mouse Wnt3a in mammalian cells
Depositing lab: Ken-Ichi Takemaru. Depositing organization: Stony Brook University. Publication: Abrogation of beta-catenin signaling in oligodendrocyte precursor cells reduces glial scarring and promotes axon regeneration after CNS injury. Rodriguez JP, Coulter M, Miotke J, Meyer RL, Takemaru K, Levine JM. J Neurosci. 2014 Jul 30;34(31):10285-97. doi: 10.1523/JNEUROSCI.4915-13.2014. PubMed 25080590.
Backbone
  Vector backbone: pAAV-IRES-hrGFP
  Backbone manufacturer: Agilent Technologies
  Backbone size w/o insert (bp): 6100
  Total vector size (bp): 7160
  Vector type: AAV
Growth in bacteria
  Bacterial resistance: Ampicillin, 100 μg/mL
  Growth temperature: 37°C
  Growth strain: NEB Stable
  Copy number: High Copy
Gene/Insert
  Gene/Insert name: mouse Wnt3a
  Species: M. musculus (mouse)
  Insert size (bp): 1060
  Entrez Gene: Wnt3a (a.k.a. Wnt-3a, vt)
  Promoter: CMV
  Tag / fusion protein: None
  Cloning method: Restriction Enzyme; 5′ cloning site EcoRI (not destroyed); 3′ cloning site XhoI (not destroyed)
  Sequencing primers: 5′ ATTCTGAGTCCAAGCTAGGC (beta-globin); 3′ TAGAAGGACACCTAGTCAGA (hGH polyA)
Terms and licenses: Academic/Nonprofit Terms; Industry Terms: Not Available to Industry
How to cite: pAAV-IRES-hrGFP-mWnt3a was a gift from Ken-Ichi Takemaru (Addgene plasmid # 89771 ; http://n2t.net/addgene:89771 ; RRID:Addgene_89771)
