[The description below was written by a language model from this plasmid's Addgene catalogue record and pLannotate feature annotations shown in this document.]
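Description:
pAAV-IRES-hrGFP-mWnt3a is an adeno-associated virus transfer plasmid built on the commercial pAAV-IRES-hrGFP backbone, designed to express mouse Wnt3a in mammalian cells either by direct transfection or after packaging into recombinant AAV. The plasmid is about 7.2 kb and is propagated in bacteria through a high-copy ColE1/pUC-type origin with ampicillin selection from the β-lactamase gene. An f1 phage origin is also present. The expression cassette is bounded by AAV2 inverted terminal repeats, the cis elements needed for replication and encapsidation of the vector genome when Rep, Cap and helper functions are supplied in trans. In the sequenced record one ITR is annotated intact, while the other is detected only as short fragments. This may reflect the difficulty of sequencing or annotating these structured repeats, or a partial deletion. The recorded use of a recombination-deficient growth strain is consistent with the known instability of ITRs.

Transcription is driven by the CMV immediate-early enhancer and promoter, followed by a truncated human β-globin intron that promotes splicing and efficient mRNA expression. The roughly 1.06 kb mouse Wnt3a coding sequence was inserted between EcoRI and XhoI sites. Wnt3a is a secreted ligand for Frizzled receptors that activates canonical β-catenin/TCF-LEF signalling. The catalogue lists no tag. A FLAG fragment from the backbone lies just downstream of the insert, but the record does not show whether it is in frame with Wnt3a. An EMCV IRES then directs cap-independent translation of humanized Renilla GFP from the same bicistronic transcript, so green fluorescence marks Wnt3a-expressing cells. The hGH polyadenylation signal terminates the message, and T3 and T7 promoters flank the cloning region. The associated publication concerns β-catenin signalling in oligodendrocyte precursor cells after CNS injury.
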