Features (pLannotate 1.2.2; 24 found; start..end, strand, type, name):
      1..304     +  enhancer       CMV enhancer: human cytomegalovirus immediate early enhancer
    305..508     +  promoter       CMV promoter: human cytomegalovirus (CMV) immediate early promoter
    657..684     +  intron         CMV intron (fragment): modified intron A from human cytomegalovirus (CMV)
    689..1035    +  intron         β-globin intron (fragment): internally truncated intron from human β-globin
   1039..1086    +  CDS            HBB (fragment): HBB_COLGU - Experimental evidence at transcript level: Swiss-Prot protein existence level 2. Involved in oxygen transport from the lung to the various peripheral tissues. From Colobus guereza (Mantled guereza) (Eastern black-and-white colobus monkey).
   1106..1124    +  promoter       T3 promoter: promoter for bacteriophage T3 RNA polymerase
   1137..1165    +  misc_feature   MCS (fragment): pBluescript multiple cloning site
   1188..2243    +  CDS            Wnt3a: WNT3A_MOUSE - Also known as Wnt-3a. Experimental evidence at protein level: Swiss-Prot protein existence level 1. Ligand for members of the frizzled family of seven transmembrane receptors (Probable). Functions in the canonical Wnt signaling pathway that results in activation of transcription factors of the TCF/LEF family (PubMed:26902720). Required for normal embryonic mesoderm development and formation of caudal somites (PubMed:8299937). Required for normal morphogenesis of the developing neural tube (PubMed:8299937). Mediates self-renewal of the stem cells at the bottom on intestinal crypts
   2256..2276    +  CDS            FLAG (fragment): FLAG® epitope tag, followed by an enterokinase cleavage site
   2360..2942    +  misc_feature   IRES2: internal ribosome entry site (IRES) of the encephalomyocarditis virus (EMCV)
   2943..3662    +  CDS            hrGFP: humanized Renilla green fluorescent protein mammalian codon-optimized
   3693..3711    -  promoter       T7 promoter: promoter for bacteriophage T7 RNA polymerase
   3719..4195    +  polyA_signal   hGH poly(A) signal: human growth hormone polyadenylation signal
   4235..4375    +  repeat_region  AAV2 ITR: inverted terminal repeat of adeno-associated virus serotype 2 inverted
   4380..4431    -  misc_feature   bom (fragment): basis of mobility region from pBR322
   4450..4905    +  rep_origin     f1 ori (sequence partly withheld): f1 bacteriophage origin of replication; arrow indicates direction of (+) strand synthesis
   4906..4955    -  misc_feature   bom (fragment): basis of mobility region from pBR322
   5057..5092    -  CDS            rop (fragment): Rop protein, which maintains plasmids at low copy number; rop
   5187..5291    +  promoter       AmpR promoter: bla
   5292..6152    +  CDS            AmpR: β-lactamase; bla; confers resistance to ampicillin, carbenicillin, and related antibiotics
   6323..6911    +  rep_origin     ori: high-copy-number ColE1/pMB1/pBR322/pUC origin of replication
   6984..7011    +  repeat_region  AAV2 ITR (fragment): inverted terminal repeat of adeno-associated virus serotype 2 inverted
   7040..7067    +  repeat_region  AAV2 ITR (fragment): inverted terminal repeat of adeno-associated virus serotype 2 inverted
   7117..7177    +  enhancer       CMV enhancer (fragment): human cytomegalovirus immediate early enhancer
>Addgene plasmid #89771 | pAAV-IRES-hrGFP-mWnt3a | addgene full sequence | sequence record 193660 | Addgene NGS Result
CGTTACATAACTTACGGTAAATGGCCCGCCTGGCTGACCGCCCAACGACCCCCGCCCATTGACGTCAATA
ATGACGTATGTTCCCATAGTAACGCCAATAGGGACTTTCCATTGACGTCAATGGGTGGAGTATTTACGGT
AAACTGCCCACTTGGCAGTACATCAAGTGTATCATATGCCAAGTACGCCCCCTATTGACGTCAATGACGG
TAAATGGCCCGCCTGGCATTATGCCCAGTACATGACCTTATGGGACTTTCCTACTTGGCAGTACATCTAC
GTATTAGTCATCGCTATTACCATGGTGATGCGGTTTTGGCAGTACATCAATGGGCGTGGATAGCGGTTTG
ACTCACGGGGATTTCCAAGTCTCCACCCCATTGACGTCAATGGGAGTTTGTTTTGGCACCAAAATCAACG
GGACTTTCCAAAATGTCGTAACAACTCCGCCCCATTGACGCAAATGGGCGGTAGGCGTGTACGGTGGGAG
GTCTATATAAGCAGAGCTCGTTTAGTGAACCGTCAGATCGCCTGGAGACGCCATCCACGCTGTTTTGACC
TCCATAGAAGACACCGGGACCGATCCAGCCTCCGCGGATTCGAATCCCGGCCGGGAACGGTGCATTGGAA
CGCGGATTCCCCGTGCCAAGAGTGACGTAAGTACCGCCTATAGAGTCTATAGGCCCACAAAAAATGCTTT
CTTCTTTTAATATACTTTTTTGTTTATCTTATTTCTAATACTTTCCCTAATCTCTTTCTTTCAGGGCAAT
AATGATACAATGTATCATGCCTCTTTGCACCATTCTAAAGAATAACAGTGATAATTTCTGGGTTAAGGCA
ATAGCAATATTTCTGCATATAAATATTTCTGCATATAAATTGTAACTGATGTAAGAGGTTTCATATTGCT
AATAGCAGCTACAATCCAGCTACCATTCTGCTTTTATTTTATGGTTGGGATAAGGCTGGATTATTCTGAG
TCCAAGCTAGGCCCTTTTGCTAATCATGTTCATACCTCTTATCTTCCTCCCACAGCTCCTGGGCAACGTG
CTGGTCTGTGTGCTGGCCCATCACTTTGGCAAAGAATTGGGATTCGAACATCGATAATTAACCCTCACTA
AAGGGAACAAAAGCTGGAGCTCCACCGCGGTGGCGGCCGCTCTAGCCCGGGCGGATCCGAATTCACCATG
GCTCCTCTCGGATACCTCTTAGTGCTCTGCAGCCTGAAGCAGGCTCTGGGCAGCTACCCGATCTGGTGGT
CCTTGGCTGTGGGACCCCAGTACTCCTCTCTGAGCACTCAGCCCATTCTCTGTGCCAGCATCCCAGGCCT
GGTACCGAAGCAGCTGCGCTTCTGCAGGAACTACGTGGAGATCATGCCCAGCGTGGCTGAGGGTGTCAAA
GCGGGCATCCAGGAGTGCCAGCACCAGTTCCGAGGCCGGCGTTGGAACTGCACCACCGTCAGCAACAGCC
TGGCCATCTTTGGCCCTGTTCTGGACAAAGCCACCCGGGAGTCAGCCTTTGTCCATGCCATCGCCTCCGC
TGGAGTAGCTTTCGCAGTGACACGCTCCTGTGCAGAGGGATCAGCTGCTATCTGTGGGTGCAGCAGCCGC
CTCCAGGGCTCCCCAGGCGAGGGCTGGAAGTGGGGCGGCTGTAGTGAGGACATTGAATTTGGAGGAATGG
TCTCTCGGGAGTTTGCCGATGCCAGGGAGAACCGGCCGGATGCCCGCTCTGCCATGAACCGTCACAACAA
TGAGGCTGGGCGCCAGGCCATCGCCAGTCACATGCACCTCAAGTGCAAATGCCACGGGCTATCTGGCAGC
TGTGAAGTGAAGACCTGCTGGTGGTCGCAGCCGGACTTCCGCACCATCGGGGATTTCCTCAAGGACAAGT
ATGACAGTGCCTCGGAGATGGTGGTAGAGAAACACCGAGAGTCTCGTGGCTGGGTGGAGACCCTGAGGCC
ACGTTACACGTACTTCAAGGTGCCGACAGAACGCGACCTGGTCTACTACGAGGCCTCACCCAACTTCTGC
GAACCTAACCCCGAAACCGGCTCCTTCGGGACGCGTGACCGCACCTGCAATGTGAGCTCGCATGGCATAG
ATGGGTGCGACCTGTTGTGCTGCGGGCGCGGGCATAACGCGCGCACTGAGCGACGGAGGGAGAAATGCCA
CTGTGTTTTCCATTGGTGCTGCTACGTCAGCTGCCAGGAGTGCACACGTGTCTATGACGTGCACACCTGC
AAGTAGCTCGAGGACTACAAGGATGACGATGACAAGGATTACAAAGACGACGATGATAAGGACTATAAGG
ATGATGACGACAAATAATAGCAATTCCTCGACGACTGCATAGGGTTACCCCCCTCTCCCTCCCCCCCCNT
AACGTTACTGGCCGAAGCCGCTTGGAATAAGGCCGGTGTGCGTTTGTCTATATGTTATTTTCCACCATAT
TGCCGTCTTTTGGCAATGTGAGGGCCCGGAAACCTGGCCCTGTCTTCTTGACGAGCATTCCTAGGGGTCT
TTCCCCTCTCGCCAAAGGAATGCAAGGTCTGTTGAATGTCGTGAAGGAAGCAGTTCCTCTGGAAGCTTCT
TGAAGACAAACAACGTCTGTAGCGACCCTTTGCAGGCAGCGGAACCCCCCACCTGGCGACAGGTGCCTCT
GCGGCCAAAAGCCACGTGTATAAGATACACCTGCAAAGGCGGCACAACCCCAGTGCCACGTTGTGAGTTG
GATAGTTGTGGAAAGAGTCAAATGGCTCTCCTCAAGCGTATTCAACAAGGGGCTGAAGGATGCCCAGAAG
GTACCCCATTGTATGGGATCTGATCTGGGGCCTCGGTGCACATGCTTTACATGTGTTTAGTCGAGGTTAA
AAAACGTCTAGGCCCCCCGAACCACGGGGACGTGGTTTTCCTTTGAAAAACACGATGATAATGGCCACAA
CCATGGTGAGCAAGCAGATCCTGAAGAACACCGGCCTGCAGGAGATCATGAGCTTCAAGGTGAACCTGGA
GGGCGTGGTGAACAACCACGTGTTCACCATGGAGGGCTGCGGCAAGGGCAACATCCTGTTCGGCAACCAG
CTGGTGCAGATCCGCGTGACCAAGGGCGCCCCCCTGCCCTTCGCCTTCGACATCCTGAGCCCCGCCTTCC
AGTACGGCAACCGCACCTTCACCAAGTACCCCGAGGACATCAGCGACTTCTTCATCCAGAGCTTCCCCGC
CGGCTTCGTGTACGAGCGCACCCTGCGCTACGAGGACGGCGGCCTGGTGGAGATCCGCAGCGACATCAAC
CTGATCGAGGAGATGTTCGTGTACCGCGTGGAGTACAAGGGCCGCAACTTCCCCAACGACGGCCCCGTGA
TGAAGAAGACCATCACCGGCCTGCAGCCCAGCTTCGAGGTGGTGTACATGAACGACGGCGTGCTGGTGGG
CCAGGTGATCCTGGTGTACCGCCTGAACAGCGGCAAGTTCTACAGCTGCCACATGCGCACCCTGATGAAG
AGCAAGGGCGTGGTGAAGGACTTCCCCGAGTACCACTTCATCCAGCACCGCCTGGAGAAGACCTACGTGG
AGGACGGCGGCTTCGTGGAGCAGCACGAGACCGCCATCGCCCAGCTGACCAGCCTGGGCAAGCCCCTGGG
CAGCCTGCACGAGTGGGTGTAATAGGGTACCAGGTAAGTGTACCCAATTCGCCCTATAGTGAGTCGTATT
AGATCTACGGGTGGCATCCCTGTGACCCCTCCCCAGTGCCTCTCCTGGCCCTGGAAGTTGCCACTCCAGT
GCCCACCAGCCTTGTCCTAATAAAATTAAGTTGCATCATTTTGTCTGACTAGGTGTCCTTCTATAATATT
ATGGGGTGGAGGGGGGTGGTATGGAGCAAGGGGCAAGTTGGGAAGACAACCTGTAGGGCCTGCGGGGTCT
ATTGGGAACCAAGCTGGAGTGCAGTGGCACAATCTTGGCTCACTGCAATCTCCGCCTCCTGGGTTCAAGC
GATTCTCCTGCCTCAGCCTCCCGAGTTGTTGGGATTCCAGGCATGCATGACCAGGCTCAGCTAATTTTTG
TTTTTTTGGTAGAGACGGGGTTTCACCATATTGGCCAGGCTGGTCTCCAACTCCTAATCTCAGGTGATCT
ACCCACCTTGGCCTCCCAAATTGCTGGGATTACAGGCGTGAACCACTGCTCCCTTCCCTGTCCTTCTGAT
TTTGTAGGTAACCACGTGCGGACCGAGCGGCCGCAGGAACCCCTAGTGATGGAGTTGGCCACTCCCTCTC
TGCGCGCTCGCTCGCTCACTGAGGCCGGGCGACCAAAGGTCGCCCGACGCCCGGGCTTTGCCCGGGCGGC
CTCAGTGAGCGAGCGAGCGCGCAGCTGCCTGCAGGGGCGCCTGATGCGGTATTTTCTCCTTACGCATCTG
TGCGGTATTTCACACCGCATA
[95 nt withheld, positions 4432-4526]
T
[46 nt withheld, positions 4528-4573]
C
[141 nt withheld, positions 4575-4715]
CCTTTGACGTTGGAGTCCACGTTCTTT
[37 nt withheld, positions 4743-4779]
ACTCTATCTCGGGCTATTCTTTTGATTTATAAGGGATTTTGCCGATTTCGGTCTATTGGTTAAAAAATGA
GCTGATTTAACAAAAATTTAACGCGAATTTTAACAAAATATTAACGTTTACAATTTTATGGTGCACTCTC
AGTACAATCTGCTCTGATGCCGCATAGTTAAGCCAGCCCCGACACCCGCCAACACCCGCTGACGCGCCCT
GACGGGCTTGTCTGCTCCCGGCATCCGCTTACAGACAAGCTGTGACCGTCTCCGGGAGCTGCATGTGTCA
GAGGTTTTCACCGTCATCACCGAAACGCGCGAGACGAAAGGGCCTCGTGATACGCCTATTTTTATAGGTT
AATGTCATGATAATAATGGTTTCTTAGACGTCAGGTGGCACTTTTCGGGGAAATGTGCGCGGAACCCCTA
TTTGTTTATTTTTCTAAATACATTCAAATATGTATCCGCTCATGAGACAATAACCCTGATAAATGCTTCA
ATAATATTGAAAAAGGAAGAGTATGAGTATTCAACATTTCCGTGTCGCCCTTATTCCCTTTTTTGCGGCA
TTTTGCCTTCCTGTTTTTGCTCACCCAGAAACGCTGGTGAAAGTAAAAGATGCTGAAGATCAGTTGGGTG
CACGAGTGGGTTACATCGAACTGGATCTCAACAGCGGTAAGATCCTTGAGAGTTTTCGCCCCGAAGAACG
TTTTCCAATGATGAGCACTTTTAAAGTTCTGCTATGTGGCGCGGTATTATCCCGTATTGACGCCGGGCAA
GAGCAACTCGGTCGCCGCATACACTATTCTCAGAATGACTTGGTTGAGTACTCACCAGTCACAGAAAAGC
ATCTTACGGATGGCATGACAGTAAGAGAATTATGCAGTGCTGCCATAACCATGAGTGATAACACTGCGGC
CAACTTACTTCTGACAACGATCGGAGGACCGAAGGAGCTAACCGCTTTTTTGCACAACATGGGGGATCAT
GTAACTCGCCTTGATCGTTGGGAACCGGAGCTGAATGAAGCCATACCAAACGACGAGCGTGACACCACGA
TGCCTGTAGCAATGGCAACAACGTTGCGCAAACTATTAACTGGCGAACTACTTACTCTAGCTTCCCGGCA
ACAATTAATAGACTGGATGGAGGCGGATAAAGTTGCAGGACCACTTCTGCGCTCGGCCCTTCCGGCTGGC
TGGTTTATTGCTGATAAATCTGGAGCCGGTGAGCGTGGGTCTCGCGGTATCATTGCAGCACTGGGGCCAG
ATGGTAAGCCCTCCCGTATCGTAGTTATCTACACGACGGGGAGTCAGGCAACTATGGATGAACGAAATAG
ACAGATCGCTGAGATAGGTGCCTCACTGATTAAGCATTGGTAACTGTCAGACCAAGTTTACTCATATATA
CTTTAGATTGATTTAAAACTTCATTTTTAATTTAAAAGGATCTAGGTGAAGATCCTTTTTGATAATCTCA
TGACCAAAATCCCTTAACGTGAGTTTTCGTTCCACTGAGCGTCAGACCCCGTAGAAAAGATCAAAGGATC
TTCTTGAGATCCTTTTTTTCTGCGCGTAATCTGCTGCTTGCAAACAAAAAAACCACCGCTACCAGCGGTG
GTTTGTTTGCCGGATCAAGAGCTACCAACTCTTTTTCCGAAGGTAACTGGCTTCAGCAGAGCGCAGATAC
CAAATACTGTTCTTCTAGTGTAGCCGTAGTTAGGCCACCACTTCAAGAACTCTGTAGCACCGCCTACATA
CCTCGCTCTGCTAATCCTGTTACCAGTGGCTGCTGCCAGTGGCGATAAGTCGTGTCTTACCGGGTTGGAC
TCAAGACGATAGTTACCGGATAAGGCGCAGCGGTCGGGCTGAACGGGGGGTTCGTGCACACAGCCCAGCT
TGGAGCGAACGACCTACACCGAACTGAGATACCTACAGCGTGAGCTATGAGAAAGCGCCACGCTTCCCGA
AGGGAGAAAGGCGGACAGGTATCCGGTAAGCGGCAGGGTCGGAACAGGAGAGCGCACGAGGGAGCTTCCA
GGGGGAAACGCCTGGTATCTTTATAGTCCTGTCGGGTTTCGCCACCTCTGACTTGAGCGTCGATTTTTGT
GATGCTCGTCAGGGGGGCGGAGCCTATGGAAAAACGCCAGCAACGCGGCCTTTTTACGGTTCCTGGCCTT
TTGCTGGCCTTTTGCTCACATGTCCTGCAGGCAGCTGCGCGCTCGCTCGCTCACTGAGGCCGCCCGGGCG
TCGGGCGACCTTTGGTCGCCCGGCCTCAGTGAGCGAGCGAGCGCGCAGAGAGGGAGTGGCCAACTCCATC
ACTAGGGGTTCCTGCGGCCGCACGCGTCTAGTTATTAATAGTAATCAATTACGGGGTCATTAGTTCATAG
CCCATATATGGAGTTCCG
