>Addgene plasmid #89771 | pAAV-IRES-hrGFP-mWnt3a | depositor partial sequence | sequence record 190371 | Kozak ACC and mouse Wnt3a insert sequence
ACCATGGCTCCTCTCGGATACCTCTTAGTGCTCTGCAGCCTGAAGCAGGCTCTGGGCAGCTACCCGATCT
GGTGGTCCTTGGCTGTGGGACCCCAGTACTCCTCTCTGAGCACTCAGCCCATTCTCTGTGCCAGCATCCC
AGGCCTGGTACCGAAGCAGCTGCGCTTCTGCAGGAACTACGTGGAGATCATGCCCAGCGTGGCTGAGGGT
GTCAAAGCGGGCATCCAGGAGTGCCAGCACCAGTTCCGAGGCCGGCGTTGGAACTGCACCACCGTCAGCA
ACAGCCTGGCCATCTTTGGCCCTGTTCTGGACAAAGCCACCCGGGAGTCAGCCTTTGTCCATGCCATCGC
CTCCGCTGGAGTAGCTTTCGCAGTGACACGCTCCTGTGCAGAGGGATCAGCTGCTATCTGTGGGTGCAGC
AGCCGCCTCCAGGGCTCCCCAGGCGAGGGCTGGAAGTGGGGCGGCTGTAGTGAGGACATTGAATTTGGAG
GAATGGTCTCTCGGGAGTTTGCCGATGCCAGGGAGAACCGGCCGGATGCCCGCTCTGCCATGAACCGTCA
CAACAATGAGGCTGGGCGCCAGGCCATCGCCAGTCACATGCACCTCAAGTGCAAATGCCACGGGCTATCT
GGCAGCTGTGAAGTGAAGACCTGCTGGTGGTCGCAGCCGGACTTCCGCACCATCGGGGATTTCCTCAAGG
ACAAGTATGACAGTGCCTCGGAGATGGTGGTAGAGAAACACCGAGAGTCTCGTGGCTGGGTGGAGACCCT
GAGGCCACGTTACACGTACTTCAAGGTGCCGACAGAACGCGACCTGGTCTACTACGAGGCCTCACCCAAC
TTCTGCGAACCTAACCCCGAAACCGGCTCCTTCGGGACGCGTGACCGCACCTGCAATGTGAGCTCGCATG
GCATAGATGGGTGCGACCTGTTGTGCTGCGGGCGCGGGCATAACGCGCGCACTGAGCGACGGAGGGAGAA
ATGCCACTGTGTTTTCCATTGGTGCTGCTACGTCAGCTGCCAGGAGTGCACACGTGTCTATGACGTGCAC
ACCTGCAAGTAG
